>Addgene plasmid #188826 | Portal_prophage_Escherichia_coli_2 | addgene full sequence | sequence record 369756 | Addgene NGS Result
GCGCAGCGAGTCAGTGAGCGAGGAAGCGGAAGAGCGCCTGATGCGGTATTTTCTCCTTACGCATCTGTGC
GGTATTTCACACCGCATATGGTGCACTCTCAGTACAATCTGCTCTGATGCCGCATAGTTAAGCCAGTATA
CACTCCGCTATCGCTACGTGACTGGGTCATGGCTGCGCCCCGACACCCGCCAACACCCGCTGACGCGCCC
TGACGGGCTTGTCTGCTCCCGGCATCCGCTTACAGACAAGCTGTGACCGTCTCCGGGAGCTGCATGTGTC
AGAGGTTTTCACCGTCATCACCGAAACGCGCGAGGCAGCAGATCAATTCGCGCGCGAAGGCGAAGCGGCA
TGCATAATGTGCCTGTCAAATGGACGAAGCAGGGATTCTGCAAACCCTATGCTACTCCGTCAAGCCGTCA
ATTGTCTGATTCGTTACCAATTATGACAACTTGACGGCTACATCATTCACTTTTTCTTCACAACCGGCAC
GGAACTCGCTCGGGCTGGCCCCGGTGCATTTTTTAAATACCCGCGAGAAATAGAGTTGATCGTCAAAACC
AACATTGCGACCGACGGTGGCGATAGGCATCCGGGTGGTGCTCAAAAGCAGCTTCGCCTGGCTGATACGT
TGGTCCTCGCGCCAGCTTAAGACGCTAATCCCTAACTGCTGGCGGAAAAGATGTGACAGACGCGACGGCG
ACAAGCAAACATGCTGTGCGACGCTGGCGATATCAAAATTGCTGTCTGCCAGGTGATCGCTGATGTACTG
ACAAGCCTCGCGTACCCGATTATCCATCGGTGGATGGAGCGACTCGTTAATCGCTTCCATGCGCCGCAGT
AACAATTGCTCAAGCAGATTTATCGCCAGCAGCTCCGAATAGCGCCCTTCCCCTTGCCCGGCGTTAATGA
TTTGCCCAAACAGGTCGCTGAAATGCGGCTGGTGCGCTTCATCCGGGCGAAAGAACCCCGTATTGGCAAA
TATTGACGGCCAGTTAAGCCATTCATGCCAGTAGGCGCGCGGACGAAAGTAAACCCACTGGTGATACCAT
TCGCGAGCCTCCGGATGACGACCGTAGTGATGAATCTCTCCTGGCGGGAACAGCAAAATATCACCCGGTC
GGCAAACAAATTCTCGTCCCTGATTTTTCACCACCCCCTGACCGCGAATGGTGAGATTGAGAATATAACC
TTTCATTCCCAGCGGTCGGTCGATAAAAAAATCGAGATAACCGTTGGCCTCAATCGGCGTTAAACCCGCC
ACCAGATGGGCATTAAACGAGTATCCCGGCAGCAGGGGATCATTTTGCGCTTCAGCCATACTTTTCATAC
TCCCGCCATTCAGAGAAGAAACCAATTGTCCATATTGCATCAGACATTGCCGTCACTGCGTCTTTTACTG
GCTCTTCTCGCTAACCAAACCGGTAACCCCGCTTATTAAAAGCATTCTGTAACAAAGCGGGACCAAAGCC
ATGACAAAAACGCGTAACAAAAGTGTCTATAATCACGGCAGAAAAGTCCACATTGATTATTTGCACGGCG
TCACACTTTGCTATGCCATAGCATTTTTATCCATAAGATTAGCGGATCCTACCTGACGCTTTTTATCGCA
ACTCTCTACTGTTTCTCCATACCCGTTTTTTGGGCTAACAGGAGGAATTAACCATGGCGGAGACCACCAA
GGAACGTCTGAACAAACAATTCGCGCAGCTGGAGAGCGAACGTCAGAGCTTTGAGCCGCACTGGCGTGAA
CTGAGCGATTACATTAACCCGCGTGGTAGCCGTTTCCTGACCAGCGAGGTGAACCGTAACGATCGTCGTA
ACACCCGTATCATTGACAGCACCGGTACCATGGCGGCGCGTACCCTGGCGAGCGGTATGATGAGCGGTAT
CACCAGCCCGGCGCGTCCGTGGTTCCGTCTGGCGACCCCGGATCCGGAGATGATGGACTACGGTCCGGTG
AAGCTGTGGCTGGAAGCGGTTCAGAACCGTATGAACGACATGTTTAACAAAAGCAACCTGTATCAAAGCC
TGCCGCAGCTGTACGGTAGCCTGGGCACCTATAGCACCGGTGCGATGGCGGTGCTGGAGGATGATGAAGA
TATCATTCGTACCATGCCGTTCCCGATTGGTAGCTACTATCTGGCGAACAGCCCGCGTGGCAGCGTTGAC
ACCTGCTTCCGTAAGTTTAGCATGACCGTGCGTCAACTGGTTCAGGAGTTTGGTCTGAACAACGTGAGCG
AGAGCGTTAAGAGCATGTGGGAAAGCGGCACCTACGAGAAATGGATTGAAGTGATGCACAGCGTTTATCC
GAACATCGACCGTGATACCAGCAAGCTGGATAGCAAGAACAAACCGTTTAAAAGCGTGTACTATGAAGTT
GGTGGCGACAACGATAAGCTGCTGCGTGAGAGCGGTTTCGATGAATTTCCGATTATGGCGCCGCGTTGGG
AAGTGAACGGTGAAGACGTTTACGGCAGCAGCTGCCCGGGTATGCTGGCGCTGGGTCCGGTGAAAGCGCT
GCAACTGCTGCAGAAGCGTAAAAGCCAACTGATCGATAAAGCGACCAACCCGCCGATGGTTGCGCCGACC
AGCCTGAAAAACCAGCGTGCGAGCCTGCTGCCGGGTGATATCACCTACATTGACCAAATCACCGGTCAGG
ATGGCTTCCGTCCGGCGTATCTGGTGAACCCGAGCACCGCGGACCTGGTTGCGGACATCCAAGATACCCG
TCAGATCATTAACAGCGCGTACTTCGTTGACCTGTTTATGATGCTGCAGAACATTAACACCCGTAGCATG
CCGGTGGAGGCGGTTATCGAAATGAAAGAGGAGAAACTGCTGATGCTGGGTCCGGTGCTGGAGCGTCTGA
ACGATGAATGCCTGAACCCGCTGATTGACCGTGCGTTTAGCATGATGGTTCGTAAAAACATGCTGCCGCC
GCCGCCGGATGCGATGGAGGGCATGCCGCTGAAGGTGGAATATATTAGCGTTATGGCGCAAGCGCAGAAA
AGCATCGGTCTGAGCAGCCTGGCGAGCACCGTGAACTTCATTGGTCAACTGGCGCAGGCGAAGCCGGAGG
CGCTGGACAAACTGAACGTTGACCAAGCGATTGATGCGTTTGCGGACATGAGCGGTGTGAGCCCGACCGT
GATCGTTCCGCAAGAGCAGGTTGAACAAGCGCGTCAGCAACGTGCGCAGCAACAGCAACAGCAACAGATG
ATGGCGATGGGTATGGCGGCGGCGCAGGGTGCGAAGACCCTGAGCGAAGCGAAAACCAGCGATCCGAGCG
TGCTGAGCGCGATGGCGAACGCGGTTAGCGGTCAGGGTGGCCAAAGCCAGTAATGCCAGGCATCAAATTA
AGCAGAAGGCCATCCTGACGGATGGCCTTTTTGCGTTTCTACAAACTCTTTTGTTTATTTTTCTAAATAC
ATTCAAATATGTATCCGCTCATGAGACAATAACCCTGATAAATGCTTCAATAATATTGAAAAAGGAAGAG
TATGAGTATTCAACATTTCCGTGTCGCCCTTATTCCCTTTTTTGCGGCATTTTGCCTTCCTGTTTTTGCT
CACCCAGAAACGCTGGTGAAAGTAAAAGATGCTGAAGATCAGTTGGGTGCACGAGTGGGTTACATCGAAC
TGGATCTCAACAGCGGTAAGATCCTTGAGAGTTTTCGCCCCGAAGAACGTTTTCCAATGATGAGCACTTT
TAAAGTTCTGCTATGTGGCGCGGTATTATCCCGTGTTGACGCCGGGCAAGAGCAACTCGGTCGCCGCATA
CACTATTCTCAGAATGACTTGGTTGAGTACTCACCAGTCACAGAAAAGCATCTTACGGATGGCATGACAG
TAAGAGAATTATGCAGTGCTGCCATAACCATGAGTGATAACACTGCGGCCAACTTACTTCTGACAACGAT
CGGAGGACCGAAGGAGCTAACCGCTTTTTTGCACAACATGGGGGATCATGTAACTCGCCTTGATCGTTGG
GAACCGGAGCTGAATGAAGCCATACCAAACGACGAGCGTGACACCACGATGCCTGTAGCAATGGCAACAA
CGTTGCGCAAACTATTAACTGGCGAACTACTTACTCTAGCTTCCCGGCAACAATTAATAGACTGGATGGA
GGCGGATAAAGTTGCAGGACCACTTCTGCGCTCGGCCCTTCCGGCTGGCTGGTTTATTGCTGATAAATCT
GGAGCCGGTGAGCGTGGGTCTCGCGGTATCATTGCAGCACTGGGGCCAGATGGTAAGCCCTCCCGTATCG
TAGTTATCTACACGACGGGGAGTCAGGCAACTATGGATGAACGAAATAGACAGATCGCTGAGATAGGTGC
CTCACTGATTAAGCATTGGTAACTGTCAGACCAAGTTTACTCATATATACTTTAGATTGATTTAAAACTT
CATTTTTAATTTAAAAGGATCTAGGTGAAGATCCTTTTTGATAATCTCATGACCAAAATCCCTTAACGTG
AGTTTTCGTTCCACTGAGCGTCAGACCCCGTAGAAAAGATCAAAGGATCTTCTTGAGATCCTTTTTTTCT
GCGCGTAATCTGCTGCTTGCAAACAAAAAAACCACCGCTACCAGCGGTGGTTTGTTTGCCGGATCAAGAG
CTACCAACTCTTTTTCCGAAGGTAACTGGCTTCAGCAGAGCGCAGATACCAAATACTGTCCTTCTAGTGT
AGCCGTAGTTAGGCCACCACTTCAAGAACTCTGTAGCACCGCCTACATACCTCGCTCTGCTAATCCTGTT
ACCAGTGGCTGCTGCCAGTGGCGATAAGTCGTGTCTTACCGGGTTGGACTCAAGACGATAGTTACCGGAT
AAGGCGCAGCGGTCGGGCTGAACGGGGGGTTCGTGCACACAGCCCAGCTTGGAGCGAACGACCTACACCG
AACTGAGATACCTACAGCGTGAGCTATGAGAAAGCGCCACGCTTCCCGAAGGGAGAAAGGCGGACAGGTA
TCCGGTAAGCGGCAGGGTCGGAACAGGAGAGCGCACGAGGGAGCTTCCAGGGGGAAACGCCTGGTATCTT
TATAGTCCTGTCGGGTTTCGCCACCTCTGACTTGAGCGTCGATTTTTGTGATGCTCGTCAGGGGGGCGGA
GCCTATGGAAAAACGCCAGCAACGCGGCCTTTTTACGGTTCCTGGCCTTTTGCTGGCCTTTTGCTCACAT
GTTCTTTCCTGCGTTATCCCCTGATTCTGTGGATAACCGTATTACCGCCTTTGAGTGAGCTGATACCGCT
CGCCGCAGCCGAACGACCGA
Features (pLannotate 1.2.2; 10 found; start..end, strand, type, name):
      5..32      +  rep_origin     RSF ori (fragment): Plasmids containing the RSF 1030 origin of replication can be propagated in E. coli cells that contain additional plasmids with compatible origins.
     37..177     -  misc_feature   bom: basis of mobility region from pBR322
    279..319     -  CDS            rop (fragment): Rop protein, which maintains plasmids at low copy number; rop
    441..1319    -  CDS            araC: L-arabinose regulatory protein; araC
   1346..1630    +  promoter       araBAD promoter: araBAD; promoter of the L-arabinose operon of E. coli; the araC regulatory gene is transcribed in the opposite direction (Guzman et al., 1995)
   1664..3313    +  CDS            PORTL_BPE15: Protein inferred from homology: Swiss-Prot protein existence level 3. Forms the portal vertex of the capsid. This portal plays critical roles in head assembly, genome packaging, neck/tail attachment, and genome ejection. The portal protein multimerizes as a single ring-shaped homododecamer arranged around a central channel. From Salmonella phage epsilon15.
   3364..3391    +  terminator     rrnB T2 terminator: transcription terminator T2 from the E. coli rrnB gene
   3410..3501    +  promoter       AmpR promoter: bla
   3502..4362    +  CDS            AmpR: β-lactamase; bla; confers resistance to ampicillin, carbenicillin, and related antibiotics
   4533..5121    +  rep_origin     ori: high-copy-number ColE1/pMB1/pBR322/pUC origin of replication
