[The description below was written by a language model from this plasmid's Addgene catalogue record and pLannotate feature annotations shown in this document.]
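Description:
Portal_prophage_Escherichia_coli_2 is a 5,270 bp bacterial expression plasmid built on a pBAD backbone for arabinose-inducible production of a phage portal protein in E. coli. It replicates from a high-copy ColE1/pMB1-type origin and is selected with ampicillin through a β-lactamase (AmpR) gene driven by its own bla promoter. The annotation also picks up pBR322-derived remnants typical of this backbone: a bom (basis of mobility) region, a short rop fragment, and a very short match to the RSF origin that is too small to be functional.

The payload is a roughly 1.7 kb insert, introduced by Gibson cloning, encoding the portal protein of a prophage from Escherichia coli strain M885. The automated annotation labels this open reading frame by homology to the portal protein of Salmonella phage epsilon15. That label reflects sequence similarity, not the actual source. Portal proteins assemble into a ring-shaped dodecamer at one capsid vertex and take part in head assembly, genome packaging, tail attachment and genome ejection. The coding sequence sits downstream of the araBAD promoter, and the divergently transcribed araC regulator is carried on the same plasmid, so expression is kept low without L-arabinose and switched on when it is added. An rrnB T2 terminator follows the insert. No epitope or purification tags are annotated.

The plasmid was deposited with a study on prokaryotic innate immunity through pattern recognition of conserved viral proteins, which suggests it was used to express a single phage component in bacteria, apart from infection, to test whether defense systems recognize it. The record itself states only that the plasmid provides the portal protein.
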