Addgene plasmid #188826: Portal_prophage_Escherichia_coli_2
Purpose: Portal protein from Escherichia coli M885 prophage
Depositing lab: Feng Zhang. Depositing organization: Broad Institute. Publication: Prokaryotic innate immunity through pattern recognition of conserved viral proteins. Gao LA, Wilkinson ME, Strecker J, Makarova KS, Macrae RK, Koonin EV, Zhang F. Science. 2022 Aug 12;377(6607):eabm4096. doi: 10.1126/science.abm4096. Epub 2022 Aug 12. PubMed 35951700.
Backbone
  Vector backbone: pBAD
  Backbone size w/o insert (bp): 3590
  Total vector size (bp): 5270
  Vector type: Bacterial Expression
Growth in bacteria
  Bacterial resistance: Ampicillin, 100 μg/mL
  Growth temperature: 37°C
  Growth strain: DH5alpha
  Copy number: High Copy
Gene/Insert
  Gene/Insert name: Portal
  Insert size (bp): 1680
  GenBank ID: WP_000852419.1
  Cloning method: Gibson Cloning
  Sequencing primers: 5′ N/A
Terms and licenses: Academic/Nonprofit Terms; Industry Terms: Not Available to Industry
How to cite: Portal_prophage_Escherichia_coli_2 was a gift from Feng Zhang (Addgene plasmid # 188826 ; http://n2t.net/addgene:188826 ; RRID:Addgene_188826)
